Addgene plasmid #88910: pFlpStop-attB-UAS-2.1-tdTom
Purpose: attB FlpStop plasmid, for insertion into MiMIC site
Depositing lab: Tom Clandinin. Depositing organization: Stanford University. Publication: FlpStop, a tool for conditional gene control in Drosophila. Fisher YE, Yang HH, Isaacman-Beck J, Xie M, Gohl DM, Clandinin TR. Elife. 2017 Feb 17;6. pii: e22279. doi: 10.7554/eLife.22279. PubMed 28211790.
Backbone
  Vector backbone: pBS-KS-attB1-2
  Backbone manufacturer: Gene Disruption Project, see Venken et al., 2011, Nat. Methods 8(9): 737-743
  Backbone size w/o insert (bp): 4752
  Total vector size (bp): 7630
  Vector type: Insect Expression
Growth in bacteria
  Bacterial resistance: Ampicillin, 100 μg/mL
  Growth temperature: 37°C
  Growth strain: DH5alpha
  Copy number: High Copy
Gene/Insert
  Gene/Insert name: FlpStop
  Species: Synthetic
  Insert size (bp): 2878
  Promoter: 5XUAS
  Cloning method: Restriction Enzyme; 5′ cloning site EcoRI (not destroyed); 3′ cloning site HindIII (not destroyed)
  Sequencing primers: 5′ GGAACTTCTCTTTGCACCATTT; 3′ CCCAGGCTTTACACTTTATG
Terms and licenses: Academic/Nonprofit Terms; Industry Terms: Not Available to Industry
How to cite: pFlpStop-attB-UAS-2.1-tdTom was a gift from Tom Clandinin (Addgene plasmid # 88910 ; http://n2t.net/addgene:88910 ; RRID:Addgene_88910)
