[The description below was written by a language model from this plasmid's Addgene catalogue record and pLannotate feature annotations shown in this document.]
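Description:
pFlpStop-attB-UAS-2.1-tdTom is a 7.6 kb Drosophila transgenesis plasmid built on the pBS-KS-attB1-2 backbone, a pBluescript-type vector designed for recombinase-mediated cassette exchange into MiMIC insertion sites. It is maintained in E. coli through a high-copy ColE1/pUC origin with ampicillin selection (AmpR), and it retains the usual backbone remnants: an f1 origin, lacZα and lac promoter/operator elements, and flanking T7 and T3 promoters. Two φC31 attB sites in inverted orientation bracket the payload, so φC31 integrase can swap the cassette into a genomic MiMIC element carrying matching attP sites.

The synthetic FlpStop insert (about 2.9 kb, cloned between EcoRI and HindIII) is a tool for conditional gene control. The annotation shows two FRT sites in opposite orientation just inside the attB sites. This arrangement lets Flp recombinase invert the intervening DNA rather than excise it. Between the FRT sites lie a tdTomato coding sequence and two copies of an SV40 terminator region (small t intron, T antigen fragments and poly(A) signal). One copy follows tdTomato. The other follows roughly 900 bp of unannotated sequence, whose content the feature table does not identify.

A 5XUAS element with an hsp70 minimal promoter sits outside the FRT-flanked segment and points toward it, while tdTomato is annotated on the opposite strand. Flp-mediated inversion should therefore place tdTomato under Gal4/UAS control, so the red fluorescence would report cells in which the cassette has flipped. Short matches labelled as β-globin intron fragments adjoin each FRT site, and these may be incidental matches. The record describes the plasmid's use simply as insertion of FlpStop into MiMIC sites.
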