Features (pLannotate 1.2.2; 32 found; start..end, strand, type, name):
      8..1435    +  CDS            tdTomato: tdTomato is a basic (constitutively fluorescent) orange fluorescent protein published in 2004, derived from Discosoma sp.. It is reported to be a somewhat slowly-maturing tandem dimer with low acid sensitivity.
   1451..1525    +  CDS            small t antigen (fragment): SV40 (simian virus 40) small t antigen
   1527..1592    +  intron         small t intron: SV40 (simian virus 40) small t antigen intron
   1722..1742    +  CDS            SV40 NLS: nuclear localization signal of SV40 (simian virus 40) large T antigen
   1749..1883    +  CDS            LT_POVHA (fragment): Protein inferred from homology: Swiss-Prot protein existence level 3. Isoform large T antigen is a key early protein essential for both driving viral replication and inducing cellular transformation. Plays a role in viral genome replication by driving entry of quiescent cells into the cell cycle and by autoregulating the synthesis of viral early mRNA. Displays highly oncogenic activities by corrupting the host cellular checkpoint mechanisms that guard cell division and the transcription, replication, and repair of DNA. Participates in the modulation of cellular gene expression preceeding viral
   1908..1991    +  CDS            large T antigen (fragment): large T antigen from SV40 (simian virus 40)
   2014..2148    +  polyA_signal   SV40 poly(A) signal: SV40 polyadenylation signal
   3081..3155    +  CDS            small t antigen (fragment): SV40 (simian virus 40) small t antigen
   3157..3222    +  intron         small t intron: SV40 (simian virus 40) small t antigen intron
   3352..3372    +  CDS            SV40 NLS: nuclear localization signal of SV40 (simian virus 40) large T antigen
   3379..3513    +  CDS            LT_POVHA (fragment): Protein inferred from homology: Swiss-Prot protein existence level 3. Isoform large T antigen is a key early protein essential for both driving viral replication and inducing cellular transformation. Plays a role in viral genome replication by driving entry of quiescent cells into the cell cycle and by autoregulating the synthesis of viral early mRNA. Displays highly oncogenic activities by corrupting the host cellular checkpoint mechanisms that guard cell division and the transcription, replication, and repair of DNA. Participates in the modulation of cellular gene expression preceeding viral
   3538..3621    +  CDS            large T antigen (fragment): large T antigen from SV40 (simian virus 40)
   3644..3778    +  polyA_signal   SV40 poly(A) signal: SV40 polyadenylation signal
   3847..3896    +  intron         β-globin intron (fragment): internally truncated intron from human β-globin
   3897..3944    -  protein_bind   FRT: FLP-mediated recombination occurs in the 8-bp core sequence TCTAGAAA (Turan and Bode, 2011). FLP recombinase from the Saccharomyces cerevisiae 2μ plasmid
   3974..4212    -  promoter       hsp70 promoter: Drosophila melanogaster hsp70Bb promoter
   4231..4325    -  protein_bind   5X UAS: five tandem copies of the "ScaI site" 17-mer CGGAGTACTGTCCTCCG, an upstream activating sequence (UAS) that efficiently binds yeast Gal4 (Webster et al., 1988; Pfeiffer et al., 2010) GAL4
   4380..4449    -  protein_bind   attB: attB site for the φC31 integrase (Groth et al., 2000) phage φC31 integrase
   4489..4507    -  promoter       T3 promoter: promoter for bacteriophage T3 RNA polymerase
   4552..4568    -  protein_bind   lac operator: The lac repressor binds to the lac operator to inhibit transcription in E. coli. This inhibition can be relieved by adding lactose or isopropyl-β-D-thiogalactopyranoside (IPTG). lac repressor encoded by lacI
   4576..4606    -  promoter       lac promoter: promoter for the E. coli lac operon
   4621..4642    -  protein_bind   CAP binding site: CAP binding activates transcription in the presence of cAMP. E. coli catabolite activator protein
   4655..4747    -  CDS            lacI (fragment): lac repressor; lacI; The lac repressor binds to the lac operator to inhibit transcription in E. coli. This inhibition can be relieved by adding lactose or isopropyl-β-D-thiogalactopyranoside (IPTG).
   4930..5518    -  rep_origin     ori: high-copy-number ColE1/pMB1/pBR322/pUC origin of replication
   5689..6549    -  CDS            AmpR: β-lactamase; bla; confers resistance to ampicillin, carbenicillin, and related antibiotics
   6550..6654    -  promoter       AmpR promoter: bla
   6707..7135    -  rep_origin     f1 ori (sequence partly withheld): f1 bacteriophage origin of replication; arrow indicates direction of (+) strand synthesis
   7140..7295    -  CDS            lacZα (fragment): LacZα fragment of β-galactosidase; lacZ fragment
   7303..7321    +  promoter       T7 promoter: promoter for bacteriophage T7 RNA polymerase
   7357..7426    +  protein_bind   attB: attB site for the φC31 integrase (Groth et al., 2000) phage φC31 integrase
   7530..7580    +  intron         β-globin intron (fragment): internally truncated intron from human β-globin
   7581..7628    +  protein_bind   FRT: FLP-mediated recombination occurs in the 8-bp core sequence TCTAGAAA (Turan and Bode, 2011). FLP recombinase from the Saccharomyces cerevisiae 2μ plasmid
>Addgene plasmid #88910 | pFlpStop-attB-UAS-2.1-tdTom | depositor full sequence | sequence record 172602 | pFlpStop-attB-UAS-2.1-tdTom sequence 7630 bps
GGCCGCTATGGTGTCCAAGGGCGAGGAAGTGATCAAGGAGTTCATGCGCTTCAAAGTGCGCATGGAGGGC
AGCATGAACGGCCACGAGTTCGAGATTGAGGGCGAGGGCGAGGGACGCCCATATGAGGGAACCCAGACCG
CCAAGCTGAAAGTGACCAAGGGCGGACCCCTGCCCTTCGCCTGGGATATTCTGAGCCCCCAGTTTATGTA
CGGCAGCAAGGCCTACGTGAAGCACCCCGCCGATATCCCCGATTACAAGAAGCTGAGCTTCCCCGAGGGC
TTCAAGTGGGAGCGCGTGATGAACTTCGAGGATGGCGGCCTCGTGACCGTGACCCAGGATAGCAGTCTGC
AGGATGGCACCCTGATCTACAAAGTGAAGATGCGCGGCACCAACTTCCCCCCCGATGGACCCGTGATGCA
GAAGAAGACCATGGGCTGGGAGGCCAGCACCGAGCGCCTGTATCCACGCGACGGCGTGCTGAAGGGCGAG
ATTCATCAGGCCCTGAAGCTGAAGGACGGCGGCCACTACCTGGTGGAGTTCAAGACCATCTACATGGCCA
AGAAGCCCGTGCAGCTGCCCGGCTACTACTACGTGGACACCAAGCTGGATATCACCAGCCACAACGAGGA
TTACACCATCGTGGAGCAGTACGAGCGCAGCGAGGGCCGCCACCATCTGTTTCTGGGACACGGAACCGGC
AGCACCGGAAGCGGAAGTAGTGGAACCGCCAGCAGCGAGGATAACAACATGGCCGTGATTAAGGAGTTTA
TGCGCTTTAAAGTGCGCATGGAGGGATCCATGAATGGACATGAGTTTGAGATCGAGGGCGAGGGCGAGGG
ACGCCCCTACGAGGGCACGCAGACGGCCAAGCTGAAAGTGACGAAGGGCGGACCGCTGCCGTTTGCCTGG
GACATCCTGTCGCCGCAGTTTATGTATGGCTCGAAGGCCTATGTGAAGCACCCGGCCGACATTCCGGACT
ATAAGAAGCTGTCGTTCCCAGAGGGATTCAAGTGGGAGCGCGTGATGAATTTTGAGGACGGCGGACTCGT
GACCGTGACGCAGGACAGTTCCCTGCAGGACGGAACGCTGATCTATAAAGTGAAGATGCGCGGAACGAAT
TTCCCGCCGGACGGCCCAGTGATGCAGAAGAAGACGATGGGATGGGAGGCCTCGACCGAGCGCCTGTACC
CCCGCGACGGCGTGCTGAAGGGCGAGATCCACCAGGCCCTGAAGCTGAAGGATGGCGGACGCTATCTGGT
GGAGTTTAAGACGATCTATATGGCCAAGAAGCCAGTGCAGCTGCCGGGATATTACTATGTGGATACGAAG
CTGGACATTACCTCGCACAATGAGGACTATACGATTGTGGAGCAGTATGAGCGCTCGGAGGGACGCCATC
ACCTGTTTCTGTACGGCATGGATGAGCTGTATAAGTAGGAGGCCGGCCTCGATCTTTGTGAAGGAACCTT
ACTTCTGTGGTGTGACATAATTGGACAAACTACCTACAGAGATTTAAAGCTCTAAGGTAAATATAAAATT
TTTAAGTGTATAATGTGTTAAACTACTGATTCTAATTGTTTGTGTATTTTAGATTCCAACCTATGGAACT
GATGAATGGGAGCAGTGGTGGAATGCCTTTAATGAGGAAAACCTGTTTTGCTCAGAAGAAATGCCATCTA
GTGATGATGAGGCTACTGCTGACTCTCAACATTCTACTCCTCCAAAAAAGAAGAGAAAGGTAGAAGACCC
CAAGGACTTTCCTTCAGAATTGCTAAGTTTTTTGAGTCATGCTGTGTTTAGTAATAGAACTCTTGCTTGC
TTTGCTATTTACACCACAAAGGAAAAAGCTGCACTGCTATACAAGAAAATTATGGAAAAATATTTGATGT
ATAGTGCCTTGACTAGAGATCATAATCAGCCATACCACATTTGTAGAGGTTTTACTTGCTTTAAAAAACC
TCCCACACCTCCCCCTGAACCTGAAACATAAAATGAATGCAATTGTTGTTGTTAACTTGTTTATTGCAGC
TTATAATGGTTACAAATAAAGCAATAGCATCACAAATTTCACAAATAAAGCATTTTTTTCACTGCATTCT
AGTTGTGGTTTGTCCAAACTCATCAATGTATCTTATCATGTCTGGATCTGCGTCGCGCCACTTCAACGCT
CGATGGGAGCGTCATTGGTGGGCGGGGTAACCGTCGAAATCAGTGTTTACGCTTCCAATCGCAACAAAAA
ATTCACTGCAACACTGAAAAGCATACGAAAACGATGAAGATTGTACGAGAAACCATAAAGTATTTTATCC
ACAAAGACACGTATAGCAGAAAAGCCAAGTTAACTCGGCGATAAGTTGTGTACACAAGAATAAAATCGGC
CAGATTCAGTGTTGTCAGAAATAAGAAAACCCCACTATGTTTTTCTTTGCCTTTTCTTTCTCCCAGCGAT
CATTCATTTCGTGGTGAAAGAACGGGGTCATTGCACGGAGTTTCGACTGCGGGAAAGCAGAGCTGCCGTT
CACTTCGTCTATAATTAGCGCTTTCTATTTTCCCCGATTCGGGCCGCTGCTGCGCTTTTCCGCCTGCTGT
TTGTGGCAAGTGTAGCAGCAGGCTGTGCACGCAGTGTGGCATGCACTTGGCTTTCCACCGTTGGTATCGA
TTCTCTGGGACGATGAGTCATTCCTTTCGGGGCCACAGCATAATCGTTGCCAGCTCACCGAAATGGTGAC
TTCATTTCTTAACTGCCGTCAAGCATGCGATTGTACATACATACATATTTATATATGTACATATTTATGT
GACTATGGTAGGTCGATATAATAGCAATCAACGCAAGCAAATGTGTCAGTCCTGCTTACAGGAACGATTC
TATTTAGTAATTTTCGTTGTATAAAGTAATTATGTATGTATGTAAGCCCCATAAATCTGAAAACCGGTAC
TAGTACGAAAGTCGATCCAACATGGCGACTTGTCCCATCCCCGGCATGTTTAAATATACTAATTATTCTT
GAACTAATTTTAATCAACCGATTTATCTCTCTTCCGCAGGTCTAACTAACTAACAAAATTGACTAAGTGA
GATCTTTGTGAAGGAACCTTACTTCTGTGGTGTGACATAATTGGACAAACTACCTACAGAGATTTAAAGC
TCTAAGGTAAATATAAAATTTTTAAGTGTATAATGTGTTAAACTACTGATTCTAATTGTTTGTGTATTTT
AGATTCCAACCTATGGAACTGATGAATGGGAGCAGTGGTGGAATGCCTTTAATGAGGAAAACCTGTTTTG
CTCAGAAGAAATGCCATCTAGTGATGATGAGGCTACTGCTGACTCTCAACATTCTACTCCTCCAAAAAAG
AAGAGAAAGGTAGAAGACCCCAAGGACTTTCCTTCAGAATTGCTAAGTTTTTTGAGTCATGCTGTGTTTA
GTAATAGAACTCTTGCTTGCTTTGCTATTTACACCACAAAGGAAAAAGCTGCACTGCTATACAAGAAAAT
TATGGAAAAATATTTGATGTATAGTGCCTTGACTAGAGATCATAATCAGCCATACCACATTTGTAGAGGT
TTTACTTGCTTTAAAAAACCTCCCACACCTCCCCCTGAACTCGAAACATAAAATGAATGCAATTGTTGTT
GTTAACTTGTTTATTGCAGCTTATAATGGTTACAAATAAAGCAATAGCATCACAAATTTCACAAATAAAG
CATTTTTTTCACTGCATTCTAGTTGTGGTTTGTCCAAACTCATCAATGTATCTTATCATGTCTGGATCTT
AATTAAATCGATCCTAGGGAAGTTCCTATACTATTTGAAGAATAGGAACTTCGGAATAGGAACTTCTAAG
AGGTTTCATATTGCTAATAGCAGCTACAATCCAGCTACCATTCTGCGAAGTTCCTATACTTTCTAGAGAA
TAGGAACTTCGGAATAGGAACTTCGCTGGTACCCTCGAGCCCAATTCCCTATTCAGAGTTCTCTTCTTGT
ATTCAATAATTACTTCTTGGCAGATTTCAGTAGTTGCAGTTGATTTACTTGGTTGCTGGTTACTTTTAAT
TGATTCACTTTAACTTGCACTTTACTGCAGATTGTTTAGCTTGTTCAGCTGCGCTTGTTTATTTGCTTAG
CTTTCGCTTAGCGACGTGTTCACTTTGCTTGTTTGAATTGAATTGTCGCTCCGTAGACGAAGCGCCTCTA
TTTATACTCCGGCGCTCGCTAGAGTCTCCGCTCGGAGGACAGTACTCCGCTCGGAGGACAGTACTCCGCT
CGGAGGACAGTACTCCGCTCGGAGGACAGTACTCCGCTCGGAGGACAGTACTCCGACCTGCAGGGAATTC
CTGCAGACTAGTTCTAGAGTCGACCATCATGATGGACCAGATGGGTGAGGTGGAGTACGCGCCCGGGGAG
CCCAAGGGCACGCCCTGGCACCCGCACCGCGGCTTCGAGACCGTGACCTACATCATGCATGGTACCCAGC
TTTTGTTCCCTTTAGTGAGGGTTAATTGCGCGCTTGGCGTAATCATGGTCATAGCTGTTTCCTGTGTGAA
ATTGTTATCCGCTCACAATTCCACACAACATACGAGCCGGAAGCATAAAGTGTAAAGCCTGGGGTGCCTA
ATGAGTGAGCTAACTCACATTAATTGCGTTGCGCTCACTGCCCGCTTTCCAGTCGGGAAACCTGTCGTGC
CAGCTGCATTAATGAATCGGCCAACGCGCGGGGAGAGGCGGTTTGCGTATTGGGCGCTCTTCCGCTTCCT
CGCTCACTGACTCGCTGCGCTCGGTCGTTCGGCTGCGGCGAGCGGTATCAGCTCACTCAAAGGCGGTAAT
ACGGTTATCCACAGAATCAGGGGATAACGCAGGAAAGAACATGTGAGCAAAAGGCCAGCAAAAGGCCAGG
AACCGTAAAAAGGCCGCGTTGCTGGCGTTTTTCCATAGGCTCCGCCCCCCTGACGAGCATCACAAAAATC
GACGCTCAAGTCAGAGGTGGCGAAACCCGACAGGACTATAAAGATACCAGGCGTTTCCCCCTGGAAGCTC
CCTCGTGCGCTCTCCTGTTCCGACCCTGCCGCTTACCGGATACCTGTCCGCCTTTCTCCCTTCGGGAAGC
GTGGCGCTTTCTCATAGCTCACGCTGTAGGTATCTCAGTTCGGTGTAGGTCGTTCGCTCCAAGCTGGGCT
GTGTGCACGAACCCCCCGTTCAGCCCGACCGCTGCGCCTTATCCGGTAACTATCGTCTTGAGTCCAACCC
GGTAAGACACGACTTATCGCCACTGGCAGCAGCCACTGGTAACAGGATTAGCAGAGCGAGGTATGTAGGC
GGTGCTACAGAGTTCTTGAAGTGGTGGCCTAACTACGGCTACACTAGAAGGACAGTATTTGGTATCTGCG
CTCTGCTGAAGCCAGTTACCTTCGGAAAAAGAGTTGGTAGCTCTTGATCCGGCAAACAAACCACCGCTGG
TAGCGGTGGTTTTTTTGTTTGCAAGCAGCAGATTACGCGCAGAAAAAAAGGATCTCAAGAAGATCCTTTG
ATCTTTTCTACGGGGTCTGACGCTCAGTGGAACGAAAACTCACGTTAAGGGATTTTGGTCATGAGATTAT
CAAAAAGGATCTTCACCTAGATCCTTTTAAATTAAAAATGAAGTTTTAAATCAATCTAAAGTATATATGA
GTAAACTTGGTCTGACAGTTACCAATGCTTAATCAGTGAGGCACCTATCTCAGCGATCTGTCTATTTCGT
TCATCCATAGTTGCCTGACTCCCCGTCGTGTAGATAACTACGATACGGGAGGGCTTACCATCTGGCCCCA
GTGCTGCAATGATACCGCGAGACCCACGCTCACCGGCTCCAGATTTATCAGCAATAAACCAGCCAGCCGG
AAGGGCCGAGCGCAGAAGTGGTCCTGCAACTTTATCCGCCTCCATCCAGTCTATTAATTGTTGCCGGGAA
GCTAGAGTAAGTAGTTCGCCAGTTAATAGTTTGCGCAACGTTGTTGCCATTGCTACAGGCATCGTGGTGT
CACGCTCGTCGTTTGGTATGGCTTCATTCAGCTCCGGTTCCCAACGATCAAGGCGAGTTACATGATCCCC
CATGTTGTGCAAAAAAGCGGTTAGCTCCTTCGGTCCTCCGATCGTTGTCAGAAGTAAGTTGGCCGCAGTG
TTATCACTCATGGTTATGGCAGCACTGCATAATTCTCTTACTGTCATGCCATCCGTAAGATGCTTTTCTG
TGACTGGTGAGTACTCAACCAAGTCATTCTGAGAATAGTGTATGCGGCGACCGAGTTGCTCTTGCCCGGC
GTCAATACGGGATAATACCGCGCCACATAGCAGAACTTTAAAAGTGCTCATCATTGGAAAACGTTCTTCG
GGGCGAAAACTCTCAAGGATCTTACCGCTGTTGAGATCCAGTTCGATGTAACCCACTCGTGCACCCAACT
GATCTTCAGCATCTTTTACTTTCACCAGCGTTTCTGGGTGAGCAAAAACAGGAAGGCAAAATGCCGCAAA
AAAGGGAATAAGGGCGACACGGAAATGTTGAATACTCATACTCTTCCTTTTTCAATATTATTGAAGCATT
TATCAGGGTTATTGTCTCATGAGCGGATACATATTTGAATGTATTTAGAAAAATAAACAAATAGGGGTTC
CGCGCACATTTCCCCGAAAAGTGCCACCTAAATTGTAAGCGTTAATATTTTGTTAAAATTCGCGTTAAAT
TTTTGTTAAATCAGCTCATTTTTTAACCAATAGGCCGAAATCGGCAAAATCCCTTATAAATCAAAAGAAT
AGACCGAGATAGGGT
[37 nt withheld, positions 6806-6842]
AAAGAACGTGGACTCCAACGTCAAAGG
[49 nt withheld, positions 6870-6918]
T
[91 nt withheld, positions 6920-7010]
G
[124 nt withheld, positions 7012-7135]
CCCATTCGCCATTCAGGCTGCGCAACTGTTGGGAAGGGCGATCGGTGCGGGCCTCTTCGCTATTACGCCA
GCTGGCGAAAGGGGGATGTGCTGCAAGGCGATTAAGTTGGGTAACGCCAGGGTTTTCCCAGTCACGACGT
TGTAAAACGACGGCCAGTGAGCGCGCGTAATACGACTCACTATAGGGCGAATTGGAGCTCGCTAGCGATG
TAGGTCACGGTCTCGAAGCCGCGGTGCGGGTGCCAGGGCGTGCCCTTGGGCTCCCCGGGCGCGTACTCCA
CCTCACCCATCTGGTCCATCATGATGGTCGACAAGCTTGGATCCGATGTCCCAATACGCGTAGGCCTGAA
GTTCCTATTCCGAAGTTCCTATTCTTCAAATAGTATAGGAACTTCTCTTTGCACCATTTCAAAGAATAAC
AGTGATAATTTCTGGGTTAAGGCAAGAAGTTCCTATTCCGAAGTTCCTATTCTCTAGAAAGTATAGGAAC
TTCGC
